>Addgene plasmid #226854 | evoBE4-SpRY | addgene full sequence | sequence record 450493 | Addgene NGS Result
GACATTGATTATTGACTAGTTATTAATAGTAATCAATTACGGGGTCATTAGTTCATAGCCCATATATGGA
GTTCCGCGTTACATAACTTACGGTAAATGGCCCGCCTGGCTGACCGCCCAACGACCCCCGCCCATTGACG
TCAATAATGACGTATGTTCCCATAGTAACGCCAATAGGGACTTTCCATTGACGTCAATGGGTGGAGTATT
TACGGTAAACTGCCCACTTGGCAGTACATCAAGTGTATCATATGCCAAGTACGCCCCCTATTGACGTCAA
TGACGGTAAATGGCCCGCCTGGCATTATGCCCAGTACATGACCTTATGGGACTTTCCTACTTGGCAGTAC
ATCTACGTATTAGTCATCGCTATTACCATGGTGATGCGGTTTTGGCAGTACATCAATGGGCGTGGATAGC
GGTTTGACTCACGGGGATTTCCAAGTCTCCACCCCATTGACGTCAATGGGAGTTTGTTTTGGCACCAAAA
TCAACGGGACTTTCCAAAATGTCGTAACAACTCCGCCCCATTGACGCAAATGGGCGGTAGGCGTGTACGG
TGGGAGGTCTATATAAGCAGAGCTGGTTTAGTGAACCGTCAGATCCGCTAGAGATCCGCGGCCGCTAATA
CGACTCACTATAGGGAGAGCCGCCACCATGAAACGGACAGCCGACGGAAGCGAGTTCGAGTCACCAAAGA
AGAAGCGGAAAGTCAGTTCAAAGACTGGGCCTGTCGCCGTCGATCCAACCCTGCGCCGCCGGATTGAACC
TCACGAGTTTGAAGTGTTCTTTGACCCCCGGGAGCTGAGAAAGGAGACATGCCTGCTGTACGAGATCAAC
TGGGGAGGCAGGCACTCCATCTGGAGGCACACCTCTCAGAACACAAATAAGCACGTGGAGGTGAACTTCA
TCGAGAAGTTTACCACAGAGCGGTACTTCTGCCCCAATACCAGATGTAGCATCACATGGTTTCTGAGCTG
GTCCCCTTGCGGAGAGTGTAGCAGGGCCATCACCGAGTTCCTGTCCAGATATCCAAATGTGACACTGTTT
ATCTACATCGCCAGGCTGTATCACCTGGCAAACCCAAGGAATAGGCAGGGCCTGCGCGATCTGATCAGCT
CCGGCGTGACCATCCAGATCATGACAGAGCAGGAGTCCGGCTACTGCTGGCACAACTTCGTGAATTATTC
TCCTAGCAACGAGTCCCACTGGCCTAGGTACCCACACCTGTGGGTGCGCCTGTACGTGCTGGAGCTGTAT
TGCATCATCCTGGGCCTGCCCCCTTGTCTGAATATCCTGCGGAGAAAGCAGAGCCAGCTGACCTCCTTTA
CAATCGCCCTGCAGTCTTGTCACTATCAGAGGCTGCCACCCCACATCCTGTGGGCCACAGGCCTGAAGTC
TGGCGGATCTAGCGGAGGATCCTCTGGCAGCGAGACACCAGGAACAAGCGAGTCAGCAACACCAGAGAGC
AGTGGCGGCAGCAGCGGCGGCAGCGACAAGAAGTACAGCATCGGCCTGGCCATCGGCACCAACTCTGTGG
GCTGGGCCGTGATCACCGACGAGTACAAGGTGCCCAGCAAGAAATTCAAGGTGCTGGGCAACACCGACCG
GCACAGCATCAAGAAGAACCTGATCGGAGCCCTGCTGTTCGACAGCGGCGAAACAGCCGAGAGAACCCGG
CTGAAGAGAACCGCCAGAAGAAGATACACCAGACGGAAGAACCGGATCTGCTATCTGCAAGAGATCTTCA
GCAACGAGATGGCCAAGGTGGACGACAGCTTCTTCCACAGACTGGAAGAGTCCTTCCTGGTGGAAGAGGA
TAAGAAGCACGAGCGGCACCCCATCTTCGGCAACATCGTGGACGAGGTGGCCTACCACGAGAAGTACCCC
ACCATCTACCACCTGAGAAAGAAACTGGTGGACAGCACCGACAAGGCCGACCTGCGGCTGATCTATCTGG
CCCTGGCCCACATGATCAAGTTCCGGGGCCACTTCCTGATCGAGGGCGACCTGAACCCCGACAACAGCGA
CGTGGACAAGCTGTTCATCCAGCTGGTGCAGACCTACAACCAGCTGTTCGAGGAAAACCCCATCAACGCC
AGCGGCGTGGACGCCAAGGCCATCCTGTCTGCCAGACTGAGCAAGAGCAGACGGCTGGAAAATCTGATCG
CCCAGCTGCCCGGCGAGAAGAAGAATGGCCTGTTCGGAAACCTGATTGCCCTGAGCCTGGGCCTGACCCC
CAACTTCAAGAGCAACTTCGACCTGGCCGAGGATGCCAAACTGCAGCTGAGCAAGGACACCTACGACGAC
GACCTGGACAACCTGCTGGCCCAGATCGGCGACCAGTACGCCGACCTGTTTCTGGCCGCCAAGAACCTGT
CCGACGCCATCCTGCTGAGCGACATCCTGAGAGTGAACACCGAGATCACCAAGGCCCCCCTGAGCGCCTC
TATGATCAAGAGATACGACGAGCACCACCAGGACCTGACCCTGCTGAAAGCTCTCGTGCGGCAGCAGCTG
CCTGAGAAGTACAAAGAGATTTTCTTCGACCAGAGCAAGAACGGCTACGCCGGCTACATTGACGGCGGAG
CCAGCCAGGAAGAGTTCTACAAGTTCATCAAGCCCATCCTGGAAAAGATGGACGGCACCGAGGAACTGCT
CGTGAAGCTGAACAGAGAGGACCTGCTGCGGAAGCAGCGGACCTTCGACAACGGCAGCATCCCCCACCAG
ATCCACCTGGGAGAGCTGCACGCCATTCTGCGGCGGCAGGAAGATTTTTACCCATTCCTGAAGGACAACC
GGGAAAAGATCGAGAAGATCCTGACCTTCCGCATCCCCTACTACGTGGGCCCTCTGGCCAGGGGAAACAG
CAGATTCGCCTGGATGACCAGAAAGAGCGAGGAAACCATCACCCCCTGGAACTTCGAGGAAGTGGTGGAC
AAGGGCGCTTCCGCCCAGAGCTTCATCGAGCGGATGACCAACTTCGATAAGAACCTGCCCAACGAGAAGG
TGCTGCCCAAGCACAGCCTGCTGTACGAGTACTTCACCGTGTATAACGAGCTGACCAAAGTGAAATACGT
GACCGAGGGAATGAGAAAGCCCGCCTTCCTGAGCGGCGAGCAGAAAAAGGCCATCGTGGACCTGCTGTTC
AAGACCAACCGGAAAGTGACCGTGAAGCAGCTGAAAGAGGACTACTTCAAGAAAATCGAGTGCTTCGACT
CCGTGGAAATCTCCGGCGTGGAAGATCGGTTCAACGCCTCCCTGGGCACATACCACGATCTGCTGAAAAT
TATCAAGGACAAGGACTTCCTGGACAATGAGGAAAACGAGGACATTCTGGAAGATATCGTGCTGACCCTG
ACACTGTTTGAGGACAGAGAGATGATCGAGGAACGGCTGAAAACCTATGCCCACCTGTTCGACGACAAAG
TGATGAAGCAGCTGAAGCGGCGGAGATACACCGGCTGGGGCAGGCTGAGCCGGAAGCTGATCAACGGCAT
CCGGGACAAGCAGTCCGGCAAGACAATCCTGGATTTCCTGAAGTCCGACGGCTTCGCCAACAGAAACTTC
ATGCAGCTGATCCACGACGACAGCCTGACCTTTAAAGAGGACATCCAGAAAGCCCAGGTGTCCGGCCAGG
GCGATAGCCTGCACGAGCACATTGCCAATCTGGCCGGCAGCCCCGCCATTAAGAAGGGCATCCTGCAGAC
AGTGAAGGTGGTGGACGAGCTCGTGAAAGTGATGGGCCGGCACAAGCCCGAGAACATCGTGATCGAAATG
GCCAGAGAGAACCAGACCACCCAGAAGGGACAGAAGAACAGCCGCGAGAGAATGAAGCGGATCGAAGAGG
GCATCAAAGAGCTGGGCAGCCAGATCCTGAAAGAACACCCCGTGGAAAACACCCAGCTGCAGAACGAGAA
GCTGTACCTGTACTACCTGCAGAATGGGCGGGATATGTACGTGGACCAGGAACTGGACATCAACCGGCTG
TCCGACTACGATGTGGACCATATCGTGCCTCAGAGCTTTCTGAAGGACGACTCCATCGACAACAAGGTGC
TGACCAGAAGCGACAAGAACCGGGGCAAGAGCGACAACGTGCCCTCCGAAGAGGTCGTGAAGAAGATGAA
GAACTACTGGCGGCAGCTGCTGAACGCCAAGCTGATTACCCAGAGAAAGTTCGACAATCTGACCAAGGCC
GAGAGAGGCGGCCTGAGCGAACTGGATAAGGCCGGCTTCATCAAGAGACAGCTGGTGGAAACCCGGCAGA
TCACAAAGCACGTGGCACAGATCCTGGACTCCCGGATGAACACTAAGTACGACGAGAATGACAAGCTGAT
CCGGGAAGTGAAAGTGATCACCCTGAAGTCCAAGCTGGTGTCCGATTTCCGGAAGGATTTCCAGTTTTAC
AAAGTGCGCGAGATCAACAACTACCACCACGCCCACGACGCCTACCTGAACGCCGTCGTGGGAACCGCCC
TGATCAAAAAGTACCCTAAGCTGGAAAGCGAGTTCGTGTACGGCGACTACAAGGTGTACGACGTGCGGAA
GATGATCGCCAAGAGCGAGCAGGAAATCGGCAAGGCTACCGCCAAGTACTTCTTCTACAGCAACATCATG
AACTTTTTCAAGACCGAGATTACCCTGGCCAACGGCGAGATCCGGAAGCGGCCTCTGATCGAGACAAACG
GCGAAACCGGGGAGATCGTGTGGGATAAGGGCCGGGATTTTGCCACCGTGCGGAAAGTGCTGAGCATGCC
CCAAGTGAATATCGTGAAAAAGACCGAGGTGCAGACAGGCGGCTTCAGCAAAGAGTCTATCAGACCCAAG
AGGAACAGCGATAAGCTGATCGCCAGAAAGAAGGACTGGGACCCTAAGAAGTACGGCGGCTTCCTGTGGC
CCACCGTGGCCTATTCTGTGCTGGTGGTGGCCAAAGTGGAAAAGGGCAAGTCCAAGAAACTGAAGAGTGT
GAAAGAGCTGCTGGGGATCACCATCATGGAAAGAAGCAGCTTCGAGAAGAATCCCATCGACTTTCTGGAA
GCCAAGGGCTACAAAGAAGTGAAAAAGGACCTGATCATCAAGCTGCCTAAGTACTCCCTGTTCGAGCTGG
AAAACGGCCGGAAGAGAATGCTGGCCTCTGCCAAGCAGCTGCAGAAGGGAAACGAACTGGCCCTGCCCTC
CAAATATGTGAACTTCCTGTACCTGGCCAGCCACTATGAGAAGCTGAAGGGCTCCCCCGAGGATAATGAG
CAGAAACAGCTGTTTGTGGAACAGCACAAGCACTACCTGGACGAGATCATCGAGCAGATCAGCGAGTTCT
CCAAGAGAGTGATCCTGGCCGACGCTAATCTGGACAAAGTGCTGTCCGCCTACAACAAGCACCGGGATAA
GCCCATCAGAGAGCAGGCCGAGAATATCATCCACCTGTTTACCCTGACCAGACTGGGAGCCCCTAGAGCC
TTCAAGTACTTTGACACCACCATCGACCCCAAGCAGTACAGAAGCACCAAAGAGGTGCTGGACGCCACCC
TGATCCACCAGAGCATCACCGGCCTGTACGAGACACGGATCGACCTGTCTCAGCTGGGAGGTGACAGCGG
CGGGAGCGGCGGGAGCGGGGGGAGCACTAATCTGAGCGACATCATTGAGAAGGAGACTGGGAAACAGCTG
GTCATTCAGGAGTCCATCCTGATGCTGCCTGAGGAGGTGGAGGAAGTGATCGGCAACAAGCCAGAGTCTG
ACATCCTGGTGCACACCGCCTACGACGAGTCCACAGATGAGAATGTGATGCTGCTGACCTCTGACGCCCC
CGAGTATAAGCCTTGGGCCCTGGTCATCCAGGATTCTAACGGCGAGAATAAGATCAAGATGCTGAGCGGA
GGATCCGGAGGATCTGGAGGCAGCACCAACCTGTCTGACATCATCGAGAAGGAGACAGGCAAGCAGCTGG
TCATCCAGGAGAGCATCCTGATGCTGCCCGAAGAAGTCGAAGAAGTGATCGGAAACAAGCCTGAGAGCGA
TATCCTGGTCCATACCGCCTACGACGAGAGTACCGACGAAAATGTGATGCTGCTGACATCCGACGCCCCA
GAGTATAAGCCCTGGGCTCTGGTCATCCAGGATTCCAACGGAGAGAACAAAATCAAAATGCTGTCTGGCG
GCTCAAAAAGAACCGCCGACGGCAGCGAATTCGAGCCCAAGAAGAAGAGAAAAGTCGGAAGCGGAGCTAC
TAACTTCAGCCTGCTGAAGCAGGCTGGAGACGTGGAGGAGAACCCTGGACCTATGGTGAGCAAGGGCGAG
GAGCTGTTCACCGGGGTGGTGCCCATCCTGGTCGAGCTGGACGGCGACGTAAACGGCCACAAGTTCAGCG
TGTCCGGCGAGGGCGAGGGCGATGCCACCTACGGCAAGCTGACCCTGAAGTTCATCTGCACCACCGGCAA
GCTGCCCGTGCCCTGGCCCACCCTCGTGACCACCCTGACCTATGGAGTGCAGTGCTTCAGCCGCTACCCC
GACCACATGAAGCAGCACGACTTCTTCAAGTCCGCCATGCCCGAAGGCTACGTCCAGGAGCGCACCATCT
TCTTCAAGGACGACGGCAACTACAAGACCCGCGCCGAGGTGAAGTTCGAGGGCGACACCCTGGTGAACCG
CATCGAGCTGAAGGGCATCGACTTCAAGGAGGACGGCAACATCCTGGGGCACAAGCTGGAGTACAACTAC
AACAGCCACAACGTCTATATCATGGCCGACAAGCAGAAGAACGGCATCAAGGTGAACTTCAAGATCCGCC
ACAACATCGAGGACGGCAGCGTGCAGCTCGCCGACCACTACCAGCAGAACACCCCCATCGGCGACGGCCC
CGTGCTGCTGCCCGACAACCACTACCTGAGCACCCAGTCCGCCCTGAGCAAAGACCCCAACGAGAAGCGC
GATCACATGGTCCTGCTGGAGTTCGTGACCGCCGCCGGGATCACTCTCGGCATGGACGAGCTGTACAAGT
AACCGGTCATCATCACCATCACCATTGAGTTTAAACCCGCTGATCAGCCTCGACTGTGCCTTCTAGTTGC
CAGCCATCTGTTGTTTGCCCCTCCCCCGTGCCTTCCTTGACCCTGGAAGGTGCCACTCCCACTGTCCTTT
CCTAATAAAATGAGGAAATTGCATCGCATTGTCTGAGTAGGTGTCATTCTATTCTGGGGGGTGGGGTGGG
GCAGGACAGCAAGGGGGAGGATTGGGAAGACAATAGCAGGCATGCTGGGGATGCGGTGGGCTCTATGGCT
TCTGAGGCGGAAAGAACCAGCTGGGGCTCGATACCGTCGACCTCTAGCTAGAGCTTGGCGTAATCATGGT
CATAGCTGTTTCCTGTGTGAAATTGTTATCCGCTCACAATTCCACACAACATACGAGCCGGAAGCATAAA
GTGTAAAGCCTAGGGTGCCTAATGAGTGAGCTAACTCACATTAATTGCGTTGCGCTCACTGCCCGCTTTC
CAGTCGGGAAACCTGTCGTGCCAGCTGCATTAATGAATCGGCCAACGCGCGGGGAGAGGCGGTTTGCGTA
TTGGGCGCACTTCCGCTTCCTCGCTCACTGACTCGCTGCGCTCGGTCGTTCGGCTGCGGCGAGCGGTATC
AGCTCACTCAAAGGCGGTAATACGGTTATCCACAGAATCAGAGGATAACGCAGGAAAGAACATGTGAGCA
AAAGGCCAGCAAAAGGCCAGGAACCGTAAAAAGGCCGCGTTGCTGGCGTTTTTCCATAGGCTCCGCCCCC
CTGACGAGCATCACAAAAATCGACGCTCAAGTCAGAGGTGGCGAAACCCGACAGGACTATAAAGATACCA
GGCGTTTCCCCCTGGAAGCTCCCTCGTGCGCTCTCCTGTTCCGACCCTGCCGCTTACCGGATACCTGTCC
GCCTTTCTCCCTTCGGGAAGCGTGGCGCTTTCTCATAGCTCACGCTGTAGGTATCTCAGTTCGGTGTAGG
TCGTTCGCTCCAAGCTGGGCTGTGTGCACGAACCCCCCGTTCAGCCCGACCGCTGCGCCTTATCCGGTAA
CTATCGTCTTGAGTCCAACCCGGTAAGACACGACTTATCGCCACTGGCAGCAGCCACTGGTAACAGGATT
AGCAGAGCGAGGTATGTAGGCGGTGCTACAGAGTTCTTGAAGTGGTGGCCTAACTACGGCTACACTAGAA
GAACAGTATTTGGTATCTGCGCTCTGCTGAAGCCAGTTACCTTCGGAAAAAGAGTTGGTAGCTCTTGATC
CGGCAAACAAACCACCGCTGGTAGCGGTGGTTTTTTTGTTTGCAAGCAGCAGATTACGCGCAGAAAAAAA
GGATCTCAAGAAGATCCTTTGATCTTTTCTACGGGGTCTGACACTCAGTGGAACGAAAACTCACGTTAAG
GGATTTTGGTCATGAGATTATCAAAAAGGATCTTCACCTAGATCCTTTTAAATTAAAAATGAAGTTTTAA
ATCAATCTAAAGTATATATGAGTAAACTTGGTCTGACAGTTACCAATGCTTAATCAGTGAGGCACCTATC
TCAGCGATCTGTCTATTTCGTTCATCCATAGTTGCCTGACTCCCCGTCGTGTAGATAACTACGATACGGG
AGGGCTTACCATCTGGCCCCAGTGCTGCAATGATACCGCGGGACCCACGCTCACCGGCTCCAGATTTATC
AGCAATAAACCAGCCAGCCGGAAGGGCCGAGCGCAGAAGTGGTCCTGCAACTTTATCCGCCTCCATCCAG
TCTATTAATTGTTGCCGGGAAGCTAGAGTAAGTAGTTCGCCAGTTAATAGTTTGCGCAACGTTGTTGCCA
TTGCTACAGGCATCGTGGTGTCACGCTCGTCGTTTGGTATGGCTTCATTCAGCTCCGGTTCCCAACGATC
AAGGCGAGTTACATGATCCCCCATGTTGTGCAAAAAAGCGGTTAGCTCCTTCGGTCCTCCGATCGTTGTC
AGAAGTAAGTTGGCCGCAGTGTTATCACTCATGGTTATGGCAGCACTGCATAATTCTCTTACTGTCATGC
CATCCGTAAGATGCTTTTCTGTGACTGGTGAGTACTCAACCAAGTCATTCTGAGAATAGTGTATGCGGCG
ACCGAGTTGCTCTTGCCCGGCGTCAATACGGGATAATACCGCGCCACATAGCAGAACTTTAAAAGTGCTC
ATCATTGGAAAACGTTCTTCGGGGCGAAAACTCTCAAGGATCTTACCGCTGTTGAGATCCAGTTCGATGT
AACCCACTCGTGCACCCAACTGATCTTCAGCATCTTTTACTTTCACCAGCGTTTCTGGGTGAGCAAAAAC
AGGAAGGCAAAATGCCGCAAAAAAGGGAATAAGGGCGACACGGAAATGTTGAATACTCATACTCTTCCTT
TTTCAATATTATTGAAGCATTTATCAGGGTTATTGTCTCATGAGCGGATACATATTTGAATGTATTTAGA
AAAATAAACAAATAGGGGTTCCGCGCACATTTCCCCGAAAAGTGCCACCTGACGTCGACGGATCGGGAGA
TCGATCTCCCGATCCCCTAGGGTCGACTCTCAGTACAATCTGCTCTGATGCCGCATAGTTAAGCCAGTAT
CTGCTCCCTGCTTGTGTGTTGGAGGTCGCTGAGTAGTGCGCGAGCAAAATTTAAGCTACAACAAGGCAAG
GCTTGACCGACAATTGCATGAAGAATCTGCTTAGGGTTAGGCGTTTTGCGCTGCTTCGCGATGTACGGGC
CAGATATACGCGTT
Features (pLannotate 1.2.2; 18 found; start..end, strand, type, name):
      1..380     +  enhancer       CMV enhancer: human cytomegalovirus immediate early enhancer
    381..584     +  promoter       CMV promoter: human cytomegalovirus (CMV) immediate early promoter
    626..644     +  promoter       T7 promoter: promoter for bacteriophage T7 RNA polymerase
    715..1398    +  CDS            Apobec1: ABEC1_RAT - Experimental evidence at protein level: Swiss-Prot protein existence level 1. Catalytic component of the apolipoprotein B mRNA editing enzyme complex which is responsible for the postranscriptional editing of a CAA codon for Gln to a UAA codon for stop in the APOB mRNA. May also play a role in the epigenetic regulation of gene expression by participating in DNA demethylation. From Rattus norvegicus (Rat).
   1495..5591    +  CDS            Cas9 (fragment): Cas9 (Csn1) endonuclease from the Streptococcus pyogenes Type II CRISPR/Cas system generates RNA-guided double strand breaks in DNA
   5905..6153    +  CDS            UGI: UNGI_BPPB2 - Experimental evidence at protein level: Swiss-Prot protein existence level 1. This protein binds specifically and reversibly to the host uracil-DNA glycosylase, preventing removal of uracil residues from PBS2 DNA by the host uracil-excision repair system. From Bacillus phage PBS2 (Bacteriophage PBS2).
   6283..6999    +  CDS            EGFP: EGFP is a basic (constitutively fluorescent) green fluorescent protein published in 1996, derived from Aequorea victoria. It is reported to be a rapidly-maturing weak dimer with moderate acid sensitivity.
   7054..7278    +  polyA_signal   bGH poly(A) signal: bovine growth hormone polyadenylation signal
   7282..7303    +  promoter       SV40 promoter (fragment): SV40 enhancer and early promoter
   7308..7324    +  misc_feature   MCS (fragment): pBluescript multiple cloning site
   7373..7389    -  protein_bind   lac operator: The lac repressor binds to the lac operator to inhibit transcription in E. coli. This inhibition can be relieved by adding lactose or isopropyl-β-D-thiogalactopyranoside (IPTG). lac repressor encoded by lacI
   7397..7427    -  promoter       lac promoter: promoter for the E. coli lac operon
   7442..7463    -  protein_bind   CAP binding site: CAP binding activates transcription in the presence of cAMP. E. coli catabolite activator protein
   7476..7568    -  CDS            lacI (fragment): lac repressor; lacI; The lac repressor binds to the lac operator to inhibit transcription in E. coli. This inhibition can be relieved by adding lactose or isopropyl-β-D-thiogalactopyranoside (IPTG).
   7751..8339    -  rep_origin     ori: high-copy-number ColE1/pMB1/pBR322/pUC origin of replication
   8510..9370    -  CDS            AmpR: β-lactamase; bla; confers resistance to ampicillin, carbenicillin, and related antibiotics
   9371..9475    -  promoter       AmpR promoter: bla
   9546..9590    -  misc_feature   bom (fragment): basis of mobility region from pBR322
