[The description below was written by a language model from this plasmid's Addgene catalogue record and pLannotate feature annotations shown in this document.]
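Description:
evoBE4-SpRY is a 9.7 kb mammalian expression plasmid built on a pCMV backbone that produces the evoBE4max-SpRY cytosine base editor together with an EGFP marker. It is maintained in E. coli through a high-copy ColE1/pUC-type origin and selected with ampicillin via a β-lactamase gene under its own promoter. Short remnants of lac regulatory elements, a lacI fragment, an MCS fragment, an SV40 promoter fragment and a bom fragment are also annotated in the backbone and appear to be cloning vestiges rather than functional parts. No mammalian selection marker is annotated.

The expression unit is driven by the human CMV immediate-early enhancer and promoter, followed by a T7 promoter that could support in vitro transcription, and is terminated by a bovine growth hormone polyadenylation signal. The annotated coding segments, all on the same strand, run in order from a rat APOBEC1-derived cytidine deaminase ("evo" in the name implies an evolved variant) to a Streptococcus pyogenes Cas9-derived domain, a uracil glycosylase inhibitor (UGI) from phage PBS2, and EGFP. The construct name identifies the Cas9 domain as the SpRY variant, which is known for greatly relaxed PAM requirements. In this type of editor, the guide-directed Cas9 module positions the deaminase to convert cytosine to uracil, while UGI blocks uracil excision so that a C•G to T•A change is retained. Only one UGI copy is annotated, although an unannotated gap lies between Cas9 and UGI. The table does not show nuclear localisation signals, the linkers, or how EGFP is joined to the editor. EGFP lets transfected cells be identified or sorted. No guide RNA cassette is annotated, so the guide is presumably supplied separately. The plasmid is intended for programmable base editing in human and other mammalian cells.
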