Addgene plasmid #226854: evoBE4-SpRY
Purpose: Expresses evoBE4max-SpRY base editor in mammalian cells with eGFP marker
Depositing lab: Alexis Komor. Publication: Genome editing with programmable base editors in human cells. Osgood NRB, Zawalick NM, Sawyer CB, Cowan QT, Gu S, Mawson SJ, Ranzau BL, Li L, Gymrek M, Goren A, Komor AC. Methods Enzymol. 2025;712:351-404. doi: 10.1016/bs.mie.2025.01.001. Epub 2025 Feb 5. PubMed 40121079.
Backbone
  Vector backbone: pCMV
  Vector type: Mammalian Expression
Growth in bacteria
  Bacterial resistance: Ampicillin, 100 μg/mL
  Growth temperature: 37°C
  Growth strain: DH5alpha
  Copy number: High Copy
Gene/Insert
  Gene/Insert name: evoBE4max-SpRY
  Species: Other
  Promoter: CMV
  Cloning method: Unknown
Terms and licenses: Academic/Nonprofit Terms; Industry Terms: Not Available to Industry
How to cite: evoBE4-SpRY was a gift from Alexis Komor (Addgene plasmid # 226854 ; http://n2t.net/addgene:226854 ; RRID:Addgene_226854)
